>Addgene plasmid #152962 | pGBW-m4134186 | depositor full sequence | sequence record 295974 | Full Sequence
CACCATG
[918 nt withheld, positions 8-925]
GAAAACCTTTACTTTCAGTCGGGACGGCGAATCCCGGGGCTGATAAATCCCTGGAAAAGGAGATGGAAGA
AGAACTTTATTGCAGTGTCTGCGGCTAACCGGTTCAAAAAGATCAGTTCAAGCGGCGCCCTAGATTACGA
CATTCCTACGACCGCCTCCGAGAATCTCTATTTCCAGGGTGAATTTGGCTTGGCACAACATGACGAGGCC
GTCGATAACAAGTTTAATAAAGAACAGCAGAACGCTTTCTATGAGATCCTTCACTTACCAAATCTGAACG
AAGAGCAACGCAACGCTTTCATTCAGAGCCTGAAAGACGATCCCTCGCAGTCTGCAAATCTCCTGGCCGA
AGCCAAGAAGCTGAATGACGCACAGGCTCCAAAAGTTGATAACAAGTTTAACAAGGAGCAGCAGAATGCT
TTCTACGAGATATTGCACCTTCCTAATCTGAATGAGGAACAAAGAAATGCATTTATCCAGTCCCTAAAAG
ACGATCCATCACAGAGTGCCAACCTGCTTGCGGAAGCCAAAAAGCTCAATGATGCCCAGGCCCCGAAAGT
AGACGCGAACCATCAATAAGCTAGCTTGACTGACTGAGATACAGCGTACCTTCAGCTCACAGACATGATA
AGATACATTGATGAGTTTGGACAAACCACAACTAGAATGCAGTGAAAAAAATGCTTTATTTGTGAAATTT
GTGATGCTATTGCTTTATTTGTAACCATTATAAGCTGCAATAAACAAGTTAACAACAACAATTGCATTCA
TTTTATGTTTCAGGTTCAGGGGGAGGTGTGGGAGGTTTTTTAAAGCAAGTAAAACCTCTACAAATGTGGT
ATTGGCCCATCTCTATCGGTATCGTAGCATAACCCCTTGGGGCCTCTAAACGGGTCTTGAGGGGTTTTTT
GTGCCCCTCGGGCCGGATTGCTATCTACCGGCATTGGCGCAGAAAAAAATGCCTGATGCGACGCTGCGCG
TCTTATACTCCCACATATGCCAGATTCAGCAACGGATACGGCTTCCCCAACTTGCCCACTTCCATACGTG
TCCTCCTTACCAGAAATTTATCCTTAAGGTCGTCAGCTATCCTGCAGGCGATCTCTCGATTTCGATCAAG
ACATTCCTTTAATGGTCTTTTCTGGACACCACTAGGGGTCAGAAGTAGTTCATCAAACTTTCTTCCCTCC
CTAATCTCATTGGTTACCTTGGGCTATCGAAACTTAATTAACCAGTCAAGTCAGCTACTTGGCGAGATCG
ACTTGTCTGGGTTTCGACTACGCTCAGAATTGCGTCAGTCAAGTTCGATCTGGTCCTTGCTATTGCACCC
GTTCTCCGATTACGAGTTTCATTTAAATCATGTGAGCAAAAGGCCAGCAAAAGGCCAGGAACCGTAAAAA
GGCCGCGTTGCTGGCGTTTTTCCATAGGCTCCGCCCCCCTGACGAGCATCACAAAAATCGACGCTCAAGT
CAGAGGTGGCGAAACCCGACAGGACTATAAAGATACCAGGCGTTTCCCCCTGGAAGCTCCCTCGTGCGCT
CTCCTGTTCCGACCCTGCCGCTTACCGGATACCTGTCCGCCTTTCTCCCTTCGGGAAGCGTGGCGCTTTC
TCATAGCTCACGCTGTAGGTATCTCAGTTCGGTGTAGGTCGTTCGCTCCAAGCTGGGCTGTGTGCACGAA
CCCCCCGTTCAGCCCGACCGCTGCGCCTTATCCGGTAACTATCGTCTTGAGTCCAACCCGGTAAGACACG
ACTTATCGCCACTGGCAGCAGCCACTGGTAACAGGATTAGCAGAGCGAGGTATGTAGGCGGTGCTACAGA
GTTCTTGAAGTGGTGGCCTAACTACGGCTACACTAGAAGAACAGTATTTGGTATCTGCGCTCTGCTGAAG
CCAGTTACCTTCGGAAAAAGAGTTGGTAGCTCTTGATCCGGCAAACAAACCACCGCTGGTAGCGGTGGTT
TTTTTGTTTGCAAGCAGCAGATTACGCGCAGAAAAAAAGGATCTCAAGAAGATCCTTTGATCTTTTCTAC
GGGGTCTGACGCTCAGTGGAACGAAAACTCACGTTAAGGGATTTTGGTCATGAGATTATCAAAAAGGATC
TTCACCTAGATCCTTTTAAATTAAAAATGAAGTTTTAAATCAATCTAAAGTATATATGAGTAAACTTGGT
CTGACAGTTACCAATGCTTAATCAGTGAGGCACCTATCTCAGCGATCTGTCTATTTCGTTCATCCATAGT
TGCATTTAAATTTCCGAACTCTCCAAGGCCCTCGTCGGAAAATCTTCAAACCTTTCGTCCGATCCATCTT
GCAGGCTACCTCTCGAACGAACTATCGCAAGTCTCTTGGCCGGCCTTGCGCCTTGGCTATTGCTTGGCAG
CGCCTATCGCCAGGTATTACTCCAATCCCGAATATCCGAGATCGGGATCACCCGAGAGAAGTTCAACCTA
CATCCTCAATCCCGATCTATCCGAGATCCGAGGAATATCGAAATCGGGGCGCGCCTGGCCTCCGCGCCGG
GTTTTGGCGCCTCCCGCGGGCGCCCCCCTCGTCACGGCGAGCGCTGCCACGTCAGACGAAGGGCGCAGGA
GCGTCCTGATCCTTCCGCCCGGACGCTCAGGACAGCGGCCCGCTGCTCATAAGACTCGGCCTTAGAACCC
CAGTATCAGCAGAAGGACATTTTAGGACGGGACTTGGGTGACTCTAGGGCACTGGTTTTCTTTCCAGAGA
GCGGAACAGGCGAGGAAAAGTAGTCCCTTCTCGGCGATTCTGCGGAGGGATCTCCGTGGGGCGGTGAACG
CCGATGATTATATAAGGACGCGCCGGGTGTGGCACAGCTAGTTCCGTCGCAGCCGGGATTTGGGTCGCGG
TTCTTGTTTGTGGATCGCTGTGATCGTCACTTGGTGAGTAGCGGGCTGCTGGGCTGGCCGGGGCTTTCGT
GGCCGCCGGGCCGCTCGGTGGGACGGAAGCGTGTGGAGAGACCGCCAAGGGCTGTAGTCTGGGTCCGCGA
GCAAGGTTGCCCTGAACTGGGGGTTGGGGGGAGCGCAGCAAAATGGCGGCTGTTCCCGAGTCTTGAATGG
AAGACGCTTGTGAGGCGGGCTGTGAGGTCGTTGAAACAAGGTGGGGGGCATGGTGGGCGGCAAGAACCCA
AGGTCTTGAGCCCTTCGCTAATGCGGGAAAGCTCTTATTCGGGTGAGATGGGCTGGGCACCATCTGGGGA
CCCTGACGTGAAGTTTGTCACTGACTGGAGAACTCGGTTTGTCGTCTGTTGCGGGGGCGGCAGTTATGGC
GGTGCCGTTGGGCAGTGCACCCGTACCTTTGGGAGCGCGCGCCCTCGTCGTGTCGTGACGTCACCCGTTC
TGTTGGCTTATAATGCAGGGTGGGGCCACCTGCCGGTAGGTGTGCGGTAGGCTTTTCTCCGTCGCAGGAC
GCAGGGTTCGGGCCTAGGGTAGGCTCTCCTGAATCGACAGGCGCCGGACCTCTGGTGAGGGGAGGGATAA
GTGAGGCGTCAGTTTCTTTGGTCGGTTTTATGTACCTATCTTCTTAAGTAGCTGAAGCTCCGGTTTTGAA
CTATGCGCTCGGGGTTGGCGAGTGTGTTTTGTGAAGTTTTTTAGGCACCTTTTGAAATGTAATCATTTGG
GTCAATATGTAATTTTCAGTGTTAGACTTGTAAATTGTCCGCTAAATTCTGGCCGTTTTTGGCTTTTTTG
TTAGACAACATGACCGAGTACAAGCCCACGGTGCGCCTCGCCACCCGCGACGACGTCCCCAGGGCCGTAC
GCACCCTCGCCGCCGCGTTCGCCGACTACCCCGCCACGCGCCACACCGTCGATCCGGACCGCCACATCGA
GCGGGTCACCGAGCTGCAAGAACTCTTCCTCACGCGCGTCGGGCTCGACATCGGCAAGGTGTGGGTCGCG
GACGACGGCGCCGCGGTGGCGGTCTGGACCACGCCGGAGAGCGTCGAAGCGGGGGCGGTGTTCGCCGAGA
TCGGCCCGCGCATGGCCGAGTTGAGCGGTTCCCGGCTGGCCGCGCAGCAACAGATGGAGGGCCTCCTGGC
GCCGCACCGGCCCAAGGAGCCCGCGTGGTTCCTGGCCACCGTCGGCGTCTCGCCCGACCACCAGGGCAAG
GGTCTGGGCAGCGCCGTCGTGCTCCCCGGAGTGGAGGCCGCCGAGCGCGCCGGGGTGCCCGCCTTCCTGG
AGACCTCCGCGCCCCGCAACCTCCCCTTCTACGAGCGGCTCGGCTTCACCGTCACCGCCGACGTCGAGGT
GCCCGAAGGACCGCGCACCTGGTGCATGACCCGCAAGCCCGGTGCCTAGGCTAGTATGTAAGCCTAGTCT
TAGATAATAAAATCGCTATCCATCGAAGATGGATGTGTGTTGGTTTTTTGTGTGTGTAACGCTAGGCGCG
CCTGGTGTACCGAGAACGATCCTCTCAGTGCGAGTCTCGACGATCCATATCGTTGCTTGGCAGTCAGCCA
GTCGGAATCCAGCTTGGGACCCAGGAAGTCCAATCGTCAGATATTGTACTCAAGCCTGGTCACGGCAGCG
TACCGATCTGTTTAAACCTAGATATTGATAGTCTGATCGGTCAACGTATAATCGAGTCCTAGCTTTTGCA
AACATCTATCAAGAGACAGGATCAGCAGGAGGCTTTCGCATGAGTATTCAACATTTCCGTGTCGCCCTTA
TTCCCTTTTTTGCGGCATTTTGCCTTCCTGTTTTTGCTCACCCAGAAACGCTGGTGAAAGTAAAAGATGC
TGAAGATCAGTTGGGTGCGCGAGTGGGTTACATCGAACTGGATCTCAACAGCGGTAAGATCCTTGAGAGT
TTTCGCCCCGAAGAACGCTTTCCAATGATGAGCACTTTTAAAGTTCTGCTATGTGGCGCGGTATTATCCC
GTATTGACGCCGGGCAAGAGCAACTCGGTCGCCGCATACACTATTCTCAGAATGACTTGGTTGAGTATTC
ACCAGTCACAGAAAAGCATCTTACGGATGGCATGACAGTAAGAGAATTATGCAGTGCTGCCATAACCATG
AGTGATAACACTGCGGCCAACTTACTTCTGACAACGATTGGAGGACCGAAGGAGCTAACCGCTTTTTTGC
ACAACATGGGGGATCATGTAACTCGCCTTGATCGTTGGGAACCGGAGCTGAATGAAGCCATACCAAACGA
CGAGCGTGACACCACGATGCCTGTAGCAATGGCAACAACCTTGCGTAAACTATTAACTGGCGAACTACTT
ACTCTAGCTTCCCGGCAACAGTTGATAGACTGGATGGAGGCGGATAAAGTTGCAGGACCACTTCTGCGCT
CGGCCCTTCCGGCTGGCTGGTTTATTGCTGATAAATCTGGAGCCGGTGAGCGTGGGTCTCGCGGTATCAT
TGCAGCACTGGGGCCAGATGGTAAGCCCTCCCGTATCGTAGTTATCTACACGACGGGGAGTCAGGCAACT
ATGGATGAACGAAATAGACAGATCGCTGAGATAGGTGCCTCACTGATTAAGCATTGGTAACCGATTCTAG
GTGCATTGGCGCAGAAAAAAATGCCTGATGCGACGCTGCGCGTCTTATACTCCCACATATGCCAGATTCA
GCAACGGATACGGCTTCCCCAACTTGCCCACTTCCATACGTGTCCTCCTTACCAGAAATTTATCCTTAAG
ATCGTTTAAACTCGACTCTGGCTCTATCGAATCTCCGTCGTTTCGAGCTTACGCGAACAGCCGTGGCGCT
CATTTGCTCGTCGGGCATCGAATCTCGTCAGCTATCGTCAGCTTACCTTTTTGGCAGCGATCGCGGCTCC
CGACATCTTGGACCATTAGCTCCACAGGTATCTTCTTCCCTCTAGTGGTCATAACAGCAGCTTCAGCTAC
CTCTCAATTCAAAAAACCCCTCAAGACCCGTTTAGAGGCCCCAAGGGGTTATGCTATCAATCGTTGCGTT
ACACACACAAAAAACCAACACACATCCATCTTCGATGGATAGCGATTTTATTATCTAACTGCTGATCGAG
TGTAGCCAGATCTAGTAATCAATTACGGGGTCATTAGTTCATAGCCCATATATGGAGTTCCGCGTTACAT
AACTTACGGTAAATGGCCCGCCTGGCTGACCGCCCAACGACCCCCGCCCATTGACGTCAATAATGACGTA
TGTTCCCATAGTAACGCCAATAGGGACTTTCCATTGACGTCAATGGGTGGAGTATTTACGGTAAACTGCC
CACTTGGCAGTACATCAAGTGTATCATATGCCAAGTACGCCCCCTATTGACGTCAATGACGGTAAATGGC
CCGCCTGGCATTATGCCCAGTACATGACCTTATGGGACTTTCCTACTTGGCAGTACATCTACGTATTAGT
CATCGCTATTACCATGCTGATGCGGTTTTGGCAGTACATCAATGGGCGTGGATAGCGGTTTGACTCACGG
GGATTTCCAAGTCTCCACCCCATTGACGTCAATGGGAGTTTGTTTTGGCACCAAAATCAACGGGACTTTC
CAAAATGTCGTAACAACTCCGCCCCATTGACGCAAATGGGCGGTAGGCGTGTACGGTGGGAGGTCTATAT
AAGCAGAGCTGGTTTAGTGAACCGTCAGATCAGATCTTTGTCGATCCTACCATCCACTCGACACACCCGC
CAGCGGCCGC
Features (pLannotate 1.2.2; 21 found; start..end, strand, type, name):
    980..1057    +  CDS            MYLK2 (fragment): MYLK2_HUMAN - Experimental evidence at protein level: Swiss-Prot protein existence level 1. Implicated in the level of global muscle contraction and cardiac function. Phosphorylates a specific serine in the N-terminus of a myosin light chain. From Homo sapiens (Human).
   1139..1489    +  CDS            spa (fragment): SPA_STAAU - Experimental evidence at protein level: Swiss-Prot protein existence level 1. Plays a role in the inhibition of the host innate and adaptive immune responses. Possesses five immunoglobulin-binding domains that capture both the fragment crystallizable region (Fc region) and the Fab region (part of Ig that identifies antigen) of immunoglobulins (By similarity). In turn, Staphylococcus aureus is protected from phagocytic killing via inhibition of Ig Fc region. In addition, the host elicited B-cell response is prevented due to a decrease of antibody-secreting cell proliferation that en
   1554..1675    -  polyA_signal   SV40 poly(A) signal: SV40 polyadenylation signal
   1698..1767    -  CDS            large T antigen (fragment): large T antigen from SV40 (simian virus 40)
   1790..1836    +  terminator     T7 terminator: transcription terminator for bacteriophage T7 RNA polymerase
   1866..2002    +  terminator     rrnG terminator: transcription terminator from the E. coli ribosomal RNA rrnG operon (Albrechtsen et al., 1991)
   2047..2118    +  misc_feature   3' β-globin insulator: insulator downstream of the human β-globin locus (Farrell et al., 2002)
   2344..2932    -  rep_origin     ori: high-copy-number ColE1/pMB1/pBR322/pUC origin of replication
   3104..3168    -  CDS            bla(M) (fragment): β-lactamase lacking the signal sequence; bla(M); allows cytosolic expression of β-lactamase
   3432..4641    +  promoter       UbC promoter: human ubiquitin C promoter
   4645..5242    +  CDS            PuroR (fragment): puromycin N-acetyltransferase; pac from Streptomyces; confers resistance to puromycin
   5271..5319    +  polyA_signal   poly(A) signal: synthetic polyadenylation signal
   5585..6445    +  CDS            AmpR: β-lactamase; bla; confers resistance to ampicillin, carbenicillin, and related antibiotics
   6458..6594    +  terminator     rrnG terminator: transcription terminator from the E. coli ribosomal RNA rrnG operon (Albrechtsen et al., 1991)
   6739..6810    +  misc_feature   5' β-globin insulator: insulator upstream of the human β-globin locus (Farrell et al., 2002)
   6815..6861    -  terminator     T7 terminator: transcription terminator for bacteriophage T7 RNA polymerase
   6879..6927    -  polyA_signal   poly(A) signal: synthetic polyadenylation signal
   7008..7311    +  enhancer       CMV enhancer: human cytomegalovirus immediate early enhancer
   7384..7401    -  promoter       CMV promoter (fragment): human cytomegalovirus (CMV) immediate early promoter
   7464..7515    +  promoter       CMVd2 promoter: truncated human cytomegalovirus (CMV) immediate early promoter that yields moderately reduced expression relative to the full-length promoter
   7569..925     +  CDS            R1A_SARS2 (fragment) (across the origin) (sequence partly withheld): Experimental evidence at protein level: Swiss-Prot protein existence level 1. [Non-structural protein 10]: Plays a pivotal role in viral transcription by stimulating both nsp14 3'-5' exoribonuclease and nsp16 2'-O-methyltransferase activities. Therefore plays an essential role in viral mRNAs cap methylation. From Severe acute respiratory syndrome coronavirus 2 (2019-nCoV) (SARS-CoV-2).
