[The description below was written by a language model from this plasmid's Addgene catalogue record and pLannotate feature annotations shown in this document.]
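Description:
pGBW-m4134186 is a mammalian expression plasmid built on the pTwist_CMV_Puro_6 backbone that carries a codon-optimized coding sequence for the SARS-CoV-2 3C-like proteinase (nsp5, the main protease processed out of the ORF1ab polyprotein). In bacteria it is maintained as a high-copy plasmid through a ColE1/pUC-type origin and selected with ampicillin via a full-length β-lactamase gene. The annotated sequence record is 7,585 nt, somewhat longer than the sum of the listed backbone (6,080 bp) and insert (917 bp) sizes.

The protease open reading frame, annotated as a fragment of the SARS-CoV-2 replicase polyprotein 1a and spanning the numbering origin of the circular sequence, sits directly downstream of a CMV enhancer and CMV promoter elements. It is followed in the same orientation by fragments matching a myosin light chain kinase and staphylococcal protein A. This is consistent with the catalogue's C-terminal, TEV-cleavable "TapTag": a tandem affinity purification tag typically combines a calmodulin-binding peptide with IgG-binding protein A domains separated by a TEV protease site, although the TEV site itself is not separately annotated. An SV40 polyadenylation region lies after the cassette.

A separate unit uses the human ubiquitin C promoter to drive puromycin N-acetyltransferase with a synthetic poly(A) signal, allowing selection of transfected or stably expressing mammalian cells. β-globin insulator elements, T7 and rrnG terminators and additional synthetic poly(A) signals flank the cassettes, presumably to limit transcriptional read-through. The construct suits expression of tagged nsp5 in mammalian cells, with the tag lending itself to affinity purification or interaction studies, though the record states only expression as the purpose.
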