Addgene plasmid #152962: pGBW-m4134186
Purpose: Mammalian expression plasmid for SARS-CoV-2 3C-like proteinase
Depositing lab: Ginkgo Bioworks & Benjie Chen. Depositing organization: Ginkgo Bioworks.
Backbone
  Vector backbone: pTwist_CMV_Puro_6
  Backbone size w/o insert (bp): 6080
  Vector type: Mammalian Expression
  Selectable markers: Puromycin
Growth in bacteria
  Bacterial resistance: Ampicillin, 100 μg/mL
  Growth temperature: 37°C
  Growth strain: DH5alpha
  Copy number: High Copy
Gene/Insert
  Gene/Insert name: SARS-CoV-2 3C-like proteinase (alt name: nsp5)
  Species: Severe acute respiratory syndrome coronavirus 2
  Insert size (bp): 917
  Mutation: codon optimized
  Entrez Gene: ORF1ab (a.k.a. GU280_gp01)
  Promoter: CMV
  Tag / fusion protein: Cleavable TEV;TapTag (C terminal on backbone)
  Cloning method: Unknown
Resource information
  A portion of this plasmid was derived from a plasmid made by: GinkgoBioworks
Depositor comments: NCBI reference sequence: YP_009725301.1
How to cite: pGBW-m4134186 was a gift from Ginkgo Bioworks & Benjie Chen (Addgene plasmid # 152962 ; http://n2t.net/addgene:152962 ; RRID:Addgene_152962)
